Addgene plasmid #117485: pSFFV-SpyTag-sfCherry2(11)-TagBFP
Purpose: Expresses tandem tag (SpyTag002-GG-sfCherry2(11) fused to N-terminal of TagBFP) in mammalian cells
Depositing lab: Bo Huang. Depositing organization: University of California, San Francisco (UCSF). Publication: Bright split red fluorescent proteins for the visualization of endogenous proteins and synapses. Feng S, Varshney A, Coto Villa D, Modavi C, Kohler J, Farah F, Zhou S, Ali N, Muller JD, Van Hoven MK, Huang B. Commun Biol. 2019 Sep 17;2:344. doi: 10.1038/s42003-019-0589-x. eCollection 2019. PubMed 31552297.
Backbone
  Vector backbone: pSFFV
  Backbone size w/o insert (bp): 9000
  Total vector size (bp): 9819
  Vector type: Mammalian Expression, Lentiviral
Growth in bacteria
  Bacterial resistance: Ampicillin, 100 μg/mL
  Growth temperature: 37°C
  Growth strain: NEB Stable
  Copy number: High Copy
Gene/Insert
  Gene/Insert name: SpyTag002-GG-sfCherry2(11)
  Species: Synthetic
  Insert size (bp): 621
  Promoter: SFFV
  Tag / fusion protein: TagBFP (C terminal on insert)
  Cloning method: Gibson Cloning
  Sequencing primers: 5′ CGCGGGCCCGGGATCCATGgtgcctactatcgtgatggt; 3′ CTGGTGCAGGATTCGAGGTGCTGTGTCTGGCC
Terms and licenses: Academic/Nonprofit Terms; Industry Terms: Not Available to Industry
Depositor comments: Please visit https://www.biorxiv.org/content/10.1101/454041v1 for BioRxiv preprint
How to cite: pSFFV-SpyTag-sfCherry2(11)-TagBFP was a gift from Bo Huang (Addgene plasmid # 117485 ; http://n2t.net/addgene:117485 ; RRID:Addgene_117485)
