[The description below was written by a language model from this plasmid's Addgene catalogue record and pLannotate feature annotations shown in this document.]
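Description:
pSFFV-SpyTag-sfCherry2(11)-TagBFP is a 9.8 kb HIV-1-based lentiviral transfer plasmid that also serves as a mammalian expression vector. It is propagated in E. coli through a high-copy ColE1/pUC-type origin and selected with ampicillin via the bla gene. The record lists a recombination-deficient strain for growth, which is usual for LTR-containing plasmids. The viral portion carries a truncated 5' LTR, the Ψ packaging signal with a partial gag sequence, the Rev response element and the cPPT/CTS. Downstream of the expression cassette lie a WPRE and a self-inactivating ΔU3 3' LTR. Together these elements allow the genomic RNA to be packaged, exported in a Rev-dependent manner, reverse transcribed and integrated, provided packaging functions are supplied in trans. The backbone also retains an SV40 promoter followed by gpt fragments and SV40 small t intron and poly(A) sequences, along with scattered fragments of tet, rop and lacI. These appear to be carry-over from the parental vector rather than functional parts of the design.

The payload is driven by the spleen focus-forming virus LTR promoter, a strong constitutive promoter in many mammalian cell types. It encodes a synthetic tandem tag of SpyTag002, a Gly-Gly linker and sfCherry2(11), fused to the N-terminus of the monomeric blue fluorescent protein TagBFP. The feature table detects the short sfCherry2 fragment just upstream of the TagBFP coding sequence but does not annotate SpyTag itself. sfCherry2(11) is the small eleventh β-strand of a split red fluorescent protein and becomes fluorescent only when complemented by the sfCherry2(1-10) fragment. SpyTag002 forms a covalent bond with its SpyCatcher partner. TagBFP gives an independent blue readout of expression level, so the construct is suited to testing or calibrating split sfCherry2 complementation in mammalian cells.
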