Features (pLannotate 1.2.2; 35 found; start..end, strand, type, name):
     38..106     +  CDS            nef (fragment): NEF_HV1Z2 - Experimental evidence at protein level: Swiss-Prot protein existence level 1. Extracellular Nef protein targets CD4(+) T-lymphocytes for apoptosis by interacting with CXCR4 surface receptors. From Human immunodeficiency virus type 1 group M subtype D (isolate Z2/CDC-Z34) (HIV-1).
    108..341     +  LTR            3' LTR (ΔU3): self-inactivating 3' long terminal repeat (LTR) from HIV-1
    366..384     -  promoter       SP6 promoter: promoter for bacteriophage SP6 RNA polymerase
    612..891     +  CDS            TcR (fragment): tetracycline efflux protein; tet; confers resistance to tetracycline
    892..940     -  misc_feature   bom (fragment): basis of mobility region from pBR322
   1042..1077    -  CDS            rop (fragment): Rop protein, which maintains plasmids at low copy number; rop
   1172..1276    +  promoter       AmpR promoter: bla
   1277..2137    +  CDS            AmpR: β-lactamase; bla; confers resistance to ampicillin, carbenicillin, and related antibiotics
   2308..2896    +  rep_origin     ori: high-copy-number ColE1/pMB1/pBR322/pUC origin of replication
   3079..3135    +  CDS            lacI (fragment): lac repressor; lacI; The lac repressor binds to the lac operator to inhibit transcription in E. coli. This inhibition can be relieved by adding lactose or isopropyl-β-D-thiogalactopyranoside (IPTG).
   3142..3471    +  promoter       SV40 promoter: SV40 enhancer and early promoter
   3671..3790    +  CDS            gpt (fragment): XGPT_ECOLI - Also known as gpp, gxu. Experimental evidence at protein level: Swiss-Prot protein existence level 1. Purine salvage pathway enzyme that catalyzes the transfer of the ribosyl-5-phosphate group from 5-phospho-alpha-D-ribose 1- diphosphate (PRPP) to the N9 position of the 6-oxopurines guanine and xanthine to form the corresponding ribonucleotides GMP (guanosine 5'- monophosphate) and XMP (xanthosine 5'-monophosphate), with the release of PPi. To a lesser extent, also acts on hypoxanthine (PubMed:9100006, PubMed:3886014). Does not ribophosphorylate adenine (PubMed:3886014). From Esch
   3790..4125    +  CDS            gpt (fragment): XGPT_ECOLI - Also known as gpp, gxu. Experimental evidence at protein level: Swiss-Prot protein existence level 1. Purine salvage pathway enzyme that catalyzes the transfer of the ribosyl-5-phosphate group from 5-phospho-alpha-D-ribose 1- diphosphate (PRPP) to the N9 position of the 6-oxopurines guanine and xanthine to form the corresponding ribonucleotides GMP (guanosine 5'- monophosphate) and XMP (xanthosine 5'-monophosphate), with the release of PPi. To a lesser extent, also acts on hypoxanthine (PubMed:9100006, PubMed:3886014). Does not ribophosphorylate adenine (PubMed:3886014). From Esch
   4220..4525    +  CDS            frsA (fragment): FRSA_ECOLI - Also known as yafA. Experimental evidence at protein level: Swiss-Prot protein existence level 1. Catalyzes the hydrolysis of esters (PubMed:15808744). Displays esterase activity toward pNP-butyrate (PubMed:15808744). May stimulate mixed-acid fermentation by acting as a fermentation/respiration switch that down-regulates respiration and up- regulates fermentation rates (PubMed:15169777). From Escherichia coli (strain K12).
   4529..4603    +  CDS            small t antigen (fragment): SV40 (simian virus 40) small t antigen
   4605..4670    +  intron         small t intron: SV40 (simian virus 40) small t antigen intron
   4800..4820    +  CDS            SV40 NLS: nuclear localization signal of SV40 (simian virus 40) large T antigen
   5139..5222    +  CDS            large T antigen (fragment): large T antigen from SV40 (simian virus 40)
   5245..5379    +  polyA_signal   SV40 poly(A) signal: SV40 polyadenylation signal
   5546..5875    +  CDS            nef (fragment): NEF_HV1BR - Experimental evidence at protein level: Swiss-Prot protein existence level 1. Extracellular Nef protein targets CD4(+) T-lymphocytes for apoptosis by interacting with CXCR4 surface receptors (PubMed:14990729). From Human immunodeficiency virus type 1 group M subtype B (isolate BRU/LAI) (HIV-1).
   5923..6180    +  LTR            5' LTR (truncated): truncated 5' long terminal repeat (LTR) from HIV-1
   6227..6352    +  misc_feature   HIV-1 Ψ: packaging signal of human immunodeficiency virus type 1
   6336..6674    +  CDS            HIV-1 gag (fragment): gag protein from human immunodeficiency virus 1; gag
   6849..7082    +  misc_feature   RRE: The Rev response element (RRE) of HIV-1 allows for Rev-dependent mRNA export from the nucleus to the cytoplasm.
   7459..7559    +  CDS            Rev (fragment): human immunodeficiency virus 1 (HIV-1) Rev protein; rev; enhances nuclear export of unspliced and incompletely spliced viral mRNAs
   7596..7713    +  misc_feature   cPPT/CTS: central polypurine tract and central termination sequence of HIV-1
   7750..7782    -  misc_feature   MCS (fragment): pBluescript multiple cloning site
   7866..8273    +  promoter       SFFV promoter: spleen focus-forming virus long terminal repeat (LTR) promoter
   8326..8347    +  misc_feature   MCS (fragment): multiple cloning site
   8399..8446    +  CDS            sfCherry2 (fragment): sfCherry2 is a basic (constitutively fluorescent) fluorescent protein published in 2017, derived from Discosoma sp.. It is reported to be a monomer.
   8468..9169    +  CDS            TagBFP: monomeric blue fluorescent protein mammalian codon-optimized
   9180..9210    +  misc_feature   MCS (fragment): pUC18/19 multiple cloning site
   9211..9229    +  misc_feature   MCS (fragment): pBluescript multiple cloning site
   9229..9817    +  misc_feature   WPRE: woodchuck hepatitis virus posttranscriptional regulatory element
   9818..21      +  misc_feature   MCS (fragment) (across the origin): pBluescript multiple cloning site
>Addgene plasmid #117485 | pSFFV-SpyTag-sfCherry2(11)-TagBFP | addgene full sequence | sequence record 229105 | Addgene NGS Result
CGATACCGTCGACCTCGAGGGAATTAATTCGAGCTCGGTACCTTTAAGACCAATGACTTACAAGGCAGCT
GTAGATCTTAGCCACTTTTTAAAAGAAAAGGGGGGACTGGAAGGGCTAATTCACTCCCAACGAAGACAAG
ATCTGCTTTTTGCTTGTACTGGGTCTCTCTGGTTAGACCAGATCTGAGCCTGGGAGCTCTCTGGCTAACT
AGGGAACCCACTGCTTAAGCCTCAATAAAGCTTGCCTTGAGTGCTTCAAGTAGTGTGTGCCCGTCTGTTG
TGTGACTCTGGTAACTAGAGATCCCTCAGACCCTTTTAGTCAGTGTGGAAAATCTCTAGCAGCATCTAGA
ATTAATTCCGTGTATTCTATAGTGTCACCTAAATCGTATGTGTATGATACATAAGGTTATGTATTAATTG
TAGCCGCGTTCTAACGACAATATGTACAAGCCTAATTGTGTAGCATCTGGCTTACTGAAGCAGACCCTAT
CATCTCTCTCGTAAACTGCCGTCAGAGTCGGTTTGGTTGGACGAACCTTCTGAGTTTCTGGTAACGCCGT
CCCGCACCCGGAAATGGTCAGCGAACCAATCAGCAGGGTCATCGCTAGCCAGATCCTCTACGCCGGACGC
ATCGTGGCCGGCATCACCGGCGCCACAGGTGCGGTTGCTGGCGCCTATATCGCCGACATCACCGATGGGG
AAGATCGGGCTCGCCACTTCGGGCTCATGAGCGCTTGTTTCGGCGTGGGTATGGTGGCAGGCCCCGTGGC
CGGGGGACTGTTGGGCGCCATCTCCTTGCATGCACCATTCCTTGCGGCGGCGGTGCTCAACGGCCTCAAC
CTACTACTGGGCTGCTTCCTAATGCAGGAGTCGCATAAGGGAGAGCGTCGAATGGTGCACTCTCAGTACA
ATCTGCTCTGATGCCGCATAGTTAAGCCAGCCCCGACACCCGCCAACACCCGCTGACGCGCCCTGACGGG
CTTGTCTGCTCCCGGCATCCGCTTACAGACAAGCTGTGACCGTCTCCGGGAGCTGCATGTGTCAGAGGTT
TTCACCGTCATCACCGAAACGCGCGAGACGAAAGGGCCTCGTGATACGCCTATTTTTATAGGTTAATGTC
ATGATAATAATGGTTTCTTAGACGTCAGGTGGCACTTTTCGGGGAAATGTGCGCGGAACCCCTATTTGTT
TATTTTTCTAAATACATTCAAATATGTATCCGCTCATGAGACAATAACCCTGATAAATGCTTCAATAATA
TTGAAAAAGGAAGAGTATGAGTATTCAACATTTCCGTGTCGCCCTTATTCCCTTTTTTGCGGCATTTTGC
CTTCCTGTTTTTGCTCACCCAGAAACGCTGGTGAAAGTAAAAGATGCTGAAGATCAGTTGGGTGCACGAG
TGGGTTACATCGAACTGGATCTCAACAGCGGTAAGATCCTTGAGAGTTTTCGCCCCGAAGAACGTTTTCC
AATGATGAGCACTTTTAAAGTTCTGCTATGTGGCGCGGTATTATCCCGTATTGACGCCGGGCAAGAGCAA
CTCGGTCGCCGCATACACTATTCTCAGAATGACTTGGTTGAGTACTCACCAGTCACAGAAAAGCATCTTA
CGGATGGCATGACAGTAAGAGAATTATGCAGTGCTGCCATAACCATGAGTGATAACACTGCGGCCAACTT
ACTTCTGACAACGATCGGAGGACCGAAGGAGCTAACCGCTTTTTTGCACAACATGGGGGATCATGTAACT
CGCCTTGATCGTTGGGAACCGGAGCTGAATGAAGCCATACCAAACGACGAGCGTGACACCACGATGCCTG
TAGCAATGGCAACAACGTTGCGCAAACTATTAACTGGCGAACTACTTACTCTAGCTTCCCGGCAACAATT
AATAGACTGGATGGAGGCGGATAAAGTTGCAGGACCACTTCTGCGCTCGGCCCTTCCGGCTGGCTGGTTT
ATTGCTGATAAATCTGGAGCCGGTGAGCGTGGGTCTCGCGGTATCATTGCAGCACTGGGGCCAGATGGTA
AGCCCTCCCGTATCGTAGTTATCTACACGACGGGGAGTCAGGCAACTATGGATGAACGAAATAGACAGAT
CGCTGAGATAGGTGCCTCACTGATTAAGCATTGGTAACTGTCAGACCAAGTTTACTCATATATACTTTAG
ATTGATTTAAAACTTCATTTTTAATTTAAAAGGATCTAGGTGAAGATCCTTTTTGATAATCTCATGACCA
AAATCCCTTAACGTGAGTTTTCGTTCCACTGAGCGTCAGACCCCGTAGAAAAGATCAAAGGATCTTCTTG
AGATCCTTTTTTTCTGCGCGTAATCTGCTGCTTGCAAACAAAAAAACCACCGCTACCAGCGGTGGTTTGT
TTGCCGGATCAAGAGCTACCAACTCTTTTTCCGAAGGTAACTGGCTTCAGCAGAGCGCAGATACCAAATA
CTGTTCTTCTAGTGTAGCCGTAGTTAGGCCACCACTTCAAGAACTCTGTAGCACCGCCTACATACCTCGC
TCTGCTAATCCTGTTACCAGTGGCTGCTGCCAGTGGCGATAAGTCGTGTCTTACCGGGTTGGACTCAAGA
CGATAGTTACCGGATAAGGCGCAGCGGTCGGGCTGAACGGGGGGTTCGTGCACACAGCCCAGCTTGGAGC
GAACGACCTACACCGAACTGAGATACCTACAGCGTGAGCTATGAGAAAGCGCCACGCTTCCCGAAGGGAG
AAAGGCGGACAGGTATCCGGTAAGCGGCAGGGTCGGAACAGGAGAGCGCACGAGGGAGCTTCCAGGGGGA
AACGCCTGGTATCTTTATAGTCCTGTCGGGTTTCGCCACCTCTGACTTGAGCGTCGATTTTTGTGATGCT
CGTCAGGGGGGCGGAGCCTATGGAAAAACGCCAGCAACGCGGCCTTTTTACGGTTCCTGGCCTTTTGCTG
GCCTTTTGCTCACATGTTCTTTCCTGCGTTATCCCCTGATTCTGTGGATAACCGTATTACCGCCTTTGAG
TGAGCTGATACCGCTCGCCGCAGCCGAACGACCGAGCGCAGCGAGTCAGTGAGCGAGGAAGCGGAAGAGC
GCCCAATACGCAAACCGCCTCTCCCCGCGCGTTGGCCGATTCATTAATGCAGCTGTGGAATGTGTGTCAG
TTAGGGTGTGGAAAGTCCCCAGGCTCCCCAGCAGGCAGAAGTATGCAAAGCATGCATCTCAATTAGTCAG
CAACCAGGTGTGGAAAGTCCCCAGGCTCCCCAGCAGGCAGAAGTATGCAAAGCATGCATCTCAATTAGTC
AGCAACCATAGTCCCGCCCCTAACTCCGCCCATCCCGCCCCTAACTCCGCCCAGTTCCGCCCATTCTCCG
CCCCATGGCTGACTAATTTTTTTTATTTATGCAGAGGCCGAGGCCGCCTCGGCCTCTGAGCTATTCCAGA
AGTAGTGAGGAGGCTTTTTTGGAGGCCTAGGCTTTTGCAAAAAGCTTGGACACAAGACAGGCTTGCGAGA
TATGTTTGAGAATACCACTTTATCCCGCGTCAGGGAGAGGCAGTGCGTAAAAAGACGCGGACTCATGTGA
AATACTGGTTTTTAGTGCGCCAGATCTCTATAATCTCGCGCAACCTATTTTCCCCTCGAACACTTTTTAA
GCCGTAGATAAACAGGCTGGGACACTTCACATGAGCGAAAAATACATCGTCACCTGGGACATGTTGCAGA
TCCATGCACGTAAACTCGCAAGCCGACTGATGCCTTCTGAACAATGGAAAGGCATTATTGCCGTAAGCCG
TGGCGGTCTGTACCGGGTGCGTTACTGGCGCGTGAACTGGGTATTCGTCATGTCGATACCGTTTGTATTT
CCAGCTACGATCACGACAACCAGCGCGAGCTTAAAGTGCTGAAACGCGCAGAAGGCGATGGCGAAGGCTT
CATCGTTATTGATGACCTGGTGGATACCGGTGGTACTGCGGTTGCGATTCGTGAAATGTATCCAAAAGCG
CACTTTGTCACCATCTTCGCAAAACCGGCTGGTCGTCCGCTGGTTGATGACTATGTTGTTGATATCCCGC
AAGATACCTGGATTGAACAGCCGTGGGATATGGGCGTCGTATTCGTCCCGCCAATCTCCGGTCGCTAATC
TTTTCAACGCCTGGCACTGCCGGGCGTTGTTCTTTTTAACTTCAGGCGGGTTACAATAGTTTCCAGTAAG
TATTCTGGAGGCTGCATCCATGACACAGGCAAACCTGAGCGAAACCCTGTTCAAACCCCGCTTTAAACAT
CCTGAAACCTCGACGCTAGTCCGCCGCTTTAATCACGGCGCACAACCGCCTGTGCAGTCGGCCCTTGATG
GTAAAACCATCCCTCACTGGTATCGCATGATTAACCGTCTGATGTGGATCTGGCGCGGCATTGACCCACG
CGAAATCCTCGACGTCCAGGCACGTATTGTGATGAGCGATGCCGAACGTACCGACGATGATTTATACGAT
ACGGTGATTGGCTACCGTGGCGGCAACTGGATTTATGAGTGGGCCCCGGATCTTTGTGAAGGAACCTTAC
TTCTGTGGTGTGACATAATTGGACAAACTACCTACAGAGATTTAAAGCTCTAAGGTAAATATAAAATTTT
TAAGTGTATAATGTGTTAAACTACTGATTCTAATTGTTTGTGTATTTTAGATTCCAACCTATGGAACTGA
TGAATGGGAGCAGTGGTGGAATGCCTTTAATGAGGAAAACCTGTTTTGCTCAGAAGAAATGCCATCTAGT
GATGATGAGGCTACTGCTGACTCTCAACATTCTACTCCTCCAAAAAAGAAGAGAAAGGTAGAAGACCCCA
AGGACTTTCCTTCAGAATTGCTAAGTTTTTTGAGTCATGCTGTGTTTAGTAATAGAACTCTTGCTTGCTT
TGCTATTTACACCACAAAGGAAAAAGCTGCACTGCTATACAAGAAAATTATGGAAAAATATTCTGTAACC
TTTATAAGTAGGCATAACAGTTATAATCATAACATACTGTTTTTTCTTACTCCACACAGGCATAGAGTGT
CTGCTATTAATAACTATGCTCAAAAATTGTGTACCTTTAGCTTTTTAATTTGTAAAGGGGTTAATAAGGA
ATATTTGATGTATAGTGCCTTGACTAGAGATCATAATCAGCCATACCACATTTGTAGAGGTTTTACTTGC
TTTAAAAAACCTCCCACACCTCCCCCTGAACCTGAAACATAAAATGAATGCAATTGTTGTTGTTAACTTG
TTTATTGCAGCTTATAATGGTTACAAATAAAGCAATAGCATCACAAATTTCACAAATAAAGCATTTTTTT
CACTGCATTCTAGTTGTGGTTTGTCCAAACTCATCAATGTATCTTATCATGTCTGGATCAACTGGATAAC
TCAAGCTAACCAAAATCATCCCAAACTTCCCACCCCATACCCTATTACCACTGCCAATTACCTGTGGTTT
CATTTACTCTAAACCTGTGATTCCTCTGAATTATTTTCATTTTAAAGAAATTGTATTTGTTAAATATGTA
CTACAAACTTAGTAGTTGGAAGGGCTAATTCACTCCCAAAGAAGACAAGATATCCTTGATCTGTGGATCT
ACCACACACAAGGCTACTTCCCTGATTAGCAGAACTACACACCAGGGCCAGGGGTCAGATATCCACTGAC
CTTTGGATGGTGCTACAAGCTAGTACCAGTTGAGCCAGATAAGGTAGAAGAGGCCAATAAAGGAGAGAAC
ACCAGCTTGTTACACCCTGTGAGCCTGCATGGGATGGATGACCCGGAGAGAGAAGTGTTAGAGTGGAGGT
TTGACAGCCGCCTAGCATTTCATCACGTGGCCCGAGAGCTGCATCCGGAGTACTTCAAGAACTGCTGATA
TCGAGCTTGCTACAAGGGACTTTCCGCTGGGGACTTTCCAGGGAGGCGTGGCCTGGGCGGGACTGGGGAG
TGGCGAGCCCTCAGATCCTGCATATAAGCAGCTGCTTTTTGCCTGTACTGGGTCTCTCTGGTTAGACCAG
ATCTGAGCCTGGGAGCTCTCTGGCTAACTAGGGAACCCACTGCTTAAGCCTCAATAAAGCTTGCCTTGAG
TGCTTCAAGTAGTGTGTGCCCGTCTGTTGTGTGACTCTGGTAACTAGAGATCCCTCAGACCCTTTTAGTC
AGTGTGGAAAATCTCTAGCAGTGGCGCCCGAACAGGGACTTGAAAGCGAAAGGGAAACCAGAGGAGCTCT
CTCGACGCAGGACTCGGCTTGCTGAAGCGCGCACGGCAAGAGGCGAGGGGCGGCGACTGGTGAGTACGCC
AAAAATTTTGACTAGCGGAGGCTAGAAGGAGAGAGATGGGTGCGAGAGCGTCAGTATTAAGCGGGGGAGA
ATTAGATCGCGATGGGAAAAAATTCGGTTAAGGCCAGGGGGAAAGAAAAAATATAAATTAAAACATATAG
TATGGGCAAGCAGGGAGCTAGAACGATTCGCAGTTAATCCTGGCCTGTTAGAAACATCAGAAGGCTGTAG
ACAAATACTGGGACAGCTACAACCATCCCTTCAGACAGGATCAGAAGAACTTAGATCATTATATAATACA
GTAGCAACCCTCTATTGTGTGCATCAAAGGATAGAGATAAAAGACACCAAGGAAGCTTTAGACAAGATAG
AGGAAGAGCAAAACAAAAGTAAGACCACCGCACAGCAAGCGGCCGGCCGCTGATCTTCAGACCTGGAGGA
GGAGATATGAGGGACAATTGGAGAAGTGAATTATATAAATATAAAGTAGTAAAAATTGAACCATTAGGAG
TAGCACCCACCAAGGCAAAGAGAAGAGTGGTGCAGAGAGAAAAAAGAGCAGTGGGAATAGGAGCTTTGTT
CCTTGGGTTCTTGGGAGCAGCAGGAAGCACTATGGGCGCAGCGTCAATGACGCTGACGGTACAGGCCAGA
CAATTATTGTCTGGTATAGTGCAGCAGCAGAACAATTTGCTGAGGGCTATTGAGGCGCAACAGCATCTGT
TGCAACTCACAGTCTGGGGCATCAAGCAGCTCCAGGCAAGAATCCTGGCTGTGGAAAGATACCTAAAGGA
TCAACAGCTCCTGGGGATTTGGGGTTGCTCTGGAAAACTCATTTGCACCACTGCTGTGCCTTGGAATGCT
AGTTGGAGTAATAAATCTCTGGAACAGATTTGGAATCACACGACCTGGATGGAGTGGGACAGAGAAATTA
ACAATTACACAAGCTTAATACACTCCTTAATTGAAGAATCGCAAAACCAGCAAGAAAAGAATGAACAAGA
ATTATTGGAATTAGATAAATGGGCAAGTTTGTGGAATTGGTTTAACATAACAAATTGGCTGTGGTATATA
AAATTATTCATAATGATAGTAGGAGGCTTGGTAGGTTTAAGAATAGTTTTTGCTGTACTTTCTATAGTGA
ATAGAGTTAGGCAGGGATATTCACCATTATCGTTTCAGACCCACCTCCCAACCCCGAGGGGACCCGACAG
GCCCGAAGGAATAGAAGAAGAAGGTGGAGAGAGAGACAGAGACAGATCCATTCGATTAGTGAACGGATCT
CGACGGTATCGCCAAATGGCAGTATTCATCCACAATTTTAAAAGAAAAGGGGGGATTGGGGGGTACAGTG
CAGGGGAAAGAATAGTAGACATAATAGCAACAGACATACAAACTAAAGAATTACAAAAACAAATTACAAA
AATTCAAAATTTTCGGGTTTATTACAGGGACAGCAGAGATCCAGTTTGGATCGATAAGCTTGATATCGAA
TTCCTGCAGCCCCGATAAAATAAAAGATTTTATTTAGTCTCCAGAAAAAGGGGGGAATGAAAGACCCCAC
CTGTAGGTTTGGCAAGCTAGCTGCAGTAACGCCATTTTGCAAGGCATGGAAAAATACCAAACCAAGAATA
GAGAAGTTCAGATCAAGGGCGGGTACATGAAAATAGCTAACGTTGGGCCAAACAGGATATCTGCGGTGAG
CAGTTTCGGCCCCGGCCCGGGGCCAAGAACAGATGGTCACCGCAGTTTCGGCCCCGGCCCGAGGCCAAGA
ACAGATGGTCCCCAGATATGGCCCAACCCTCAGCAGTTTCTTAAGACCCATCAGATGTTTCCAGGCTCCC
CCAAGGACCTGAAATGACCCTGCGCCTTATTTGAATTAACCAATCAGCCTGCTTCTCGCTTCTGTTCGCG
CGCTTCTGCTTCCCGAGCTCTATAAAAGAGCTCACAACCCCTCACTCGGCGCGCCAGTCCTCCGACAGAC
TGAGTCGCCCGGGGGGGATCTGGAGCTCTCGAGAATTCTCACGCGTCTGCAGGATATCAAGCTTGCGGTA
CCGCGGGCCCGGGATCCATGGTGCCTACTATCGTGATGGTGGACGCCTACAAGCGTTACAAGGGCGGATA
CACCATCGTGGAGCAGTACGAGAGAGCCGAGGCCAGACACAGCACCTCGAATCCTGCACCAGGAAGTATG
AGCGAGCTGATTAAGGAGAACATGCACATGAAGCTGTACATGGAGGGCACCGTGGACAACCATCACTTCA
AGTGCACATCCGAGGGCGAAGGCAAGCCCTACGAGGGCACCCAGACCATGAGAATCAAGGTGGTCGAGGG
CGGCCCTCTCCCCTTCGCCTTCGACATCCTGGCTACTAGCTTCCTCTACGGCAGCAAGACCTTCATCAAC
CACACCCAGGGCATCCCCGACTTCTTCAAGCAGTCCTTCCCTGAGGGCTTCACATGGGAGAGAGTCACCA
CATACGAAGACGGGGGCGTGCTGACCGCTACCCAGGACACCAGCCTCCAGGACGGCTGCCTCATCTACAA
CGTCAAGATCAGAGGGGTGAACTTCACATCCAACGGCCCTGTGATGCAGAAGAAAACACTCGGCTGGGAG
GCCTTCACCGAGACGCTGTACCCCGCTGACGGCGGCCTGGAAGGCAGAAACGACATGGCCCTGAAGCTCG
TGGGCGGGAGCCATCTGATCGCAAACATCAAGACCACATATAGATCCAAGAAACCCGCTAAGAACCTCAA
GATGCCTGGCGTCTACTATGTGGACTACAGACTGGAAAGAATCAAGGAGGCCAACAACGAGACCTACGTC
GAGCAGCACGAGGTGGCAGTGGCCAGATACTGCGACCTCCCTAGCAAACTGGGGCACAAGCTTAATTAAG
CGGCCGCGACTCTAGAGTCGACCTGCAGGCATGCAAGCTTGATATCAAGCTTATCGATAATCAACCTCTG
GATTACAAAATTTGTGAAAGATTGACTGGTATTCTTAACTATGTTGCTCCTTTTACGCTATGTGGATACG
CTGCTTTAATGCCTTTGTATCATGCTATTGCTTCCCGTATGGCTTTCATTTTCTCCTCCTTGTATAAATC
CTGGTTGCTGTCTCTTTATGAGGAGTTGTGGCCCGTTGTCAGGCAACGTGGCGTGGTGTGCACTGTGTTT
GCTGACGCAACCCCCACTGGTTGGGGCATTGCCACCACCTGTCAGCTCCTTTCCGGGACTTTCGCTTTCC
CCCTCCCTATTGCCACGGCGGAACTCATCGCCGCCTGCCTTGCCCGCTGCTGGACAGGGGCTCGGCTGTT
GGGCACTGACAATTCCGTGGTGTTGTCGGGGAAATCATCGTCCTTTCCTTGGCTGCTCGCCTGTGTTGCC
ACCTGGATTCTGCGCGGGACGTCCTTCTGCTACGTCCCTTCGGCCCTCAATCCAGCGGACCTTCCTTCCC
GCGGCCTGCTGCCGGCTCTGCGGCCTCTTCCGCGTCTTCGCCTTCGCCCTCAGACGAGTCGGATCTCCCT
TTGGGCCGCCTCCCCGCAT
